Addgene plasmid #67833: pSG5-FLAG-mEKLF
Purpose: Expression of FL-EKLF driven by SV40 promoter
Depositing lab: James Bieker. Publication: Transcription factor EKLF (KLF1) recruitment of the histone chaperone HIRA is essential for beta-globin gene expression. Soni S, Pchelintsev N, Adams PD, Bieker JJ. Proc Natl Acad Sci U S A. 2014 Sep 16;111(37):13337-42. doi: 10.1073/pnas.1405422111. Epub 2014 Sep 2. PubMed 25197097.
Backbone
  Vector backbone: pSG5
  Backbone manufacturer: Stratagene
  Backbone size w/o insert (bp): 4076
  Vector type: Mammalian Expression
Growth in bacteria
  Bacterial resistance: Ampicillin, 100 μg/mL
  Growth temperature: 37°C
  Growth strain: DH5alpha
  Copy number: Unknown
Gene/Insert
  Gene/Insert name: EKLF
  Species: M. musculus (mouse)
  Mutation: Full-length mEKLF is aa 20-376; amino acid 19 is the initiator Methionine; See depositor comments below on mutations G299S, T305S
  Entrez Gene: Klf1 (a.k.a. Eklf, Nan)
  Promoter: SV40
  Tag / fusion protein: FLAG (N terminal on insert)
  Cloning method: Restriction Enzyme; 5′ cloning site StuI (unknown if destroyed); 3′ cloning site BamHI (unknown if destroyed)
  Sequencing primers: 5′ SV40pro-F2 (CCCCATGGCTGACTAATTTTT); 3′ SV40 poly A Reverse
Terms and licenses: Academic/Nonprofit Terms; Industry Terms: Not Available to Industry
Depositor comments: Entire EKLF open reading frame is defined as nucleotides 71-1215 and described in PMID 7682653. Mutations G299S and T305S have no functional consequences.
How to cite: pSG5-FLAG-mEKLF was a gift from James Bieker (Addgene plasmid # 67833 ; http://n2t.net/addgene:67833 ; RRID:Addgene_67833)
