[The description below was written by a language model from this plasmid's Addgene catalogue record.]
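Description:
pSG5-FLAG-mEKLF is a mammalian expression plasmid built on the commercial pSG5 backbone (about 4.1 kb without insert), designed to produce full-length mouse EKLF (erythroid Krüppel-like factor, gene symbol Klf1) in transfected cells. It is propagated in E. coli under ampicillin selection. The record lists the copy number as unknown and names no mammalian selection marker, which fits a vector used mainly for transient expression. No feature table was supplied, so backbone elements other than the promoter and resistance marker are not documented here. The listed reverse sequencing primer does imply an SV40 polyadenylation signal downstream of the insert.

The insert is the mouse EKLF open reading frame, cloned by restriction digestion between StuI (5′) and BamHI (3′) sites; it is not recorded whether these sites survived cloning. Transcription is driven by the SV40 promoter, and the protein carries an N-terminal FLAG epitope tag that allows detection or immunoprecipitation with anti-FLAG antibodies. In the depositor's numbering, the full-length protein is amino acids 20–376, with residue 19 as the initiator methionine. The clone carries two substitutions, G299S and T305S, which the depositor states have no functional consequence.

EKLF/KLF1 is a zinc-finger transcription factor central to erythroid gene regulation. The associated publication concerns its recruitment of the histone chaperone HIRA in beta-globin gene expression. The plasmid is therefore suited to expressing tagged EKLF for studies of its transcriptional activity and protein–protein interactions in mammalian cells.
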