>Addgene plasmid #67833 | pSG5-FLAG-mEKLF | addgene partial sequence | sequence record 120291 | SV40pro-F 5'-TATTTATGCAGAGGCCGAGG-3'
TAGTGAGAGGCTTTTTTGGAGGCCTAGGCTTTTGCAAAAAGCTCCGGATCGATCCTGAGAACTTCAGGGT
GAGTTTGGGGACCCTTGATTGTTCTTTCTTTTTCGCTATTGTAAAATTCATGTTATATGGAGGGGGCAAA
GTTTTCAGGGTGTTGTTTAGAATGGGAAGATGTCCCTTGTATCACCATGGACCCTCATGATAATTTTGTT
TCTTTCACTTTCTACTCTGTTGACAACCATTGTCTCCTCTTATTTTCTTTTCATTTTCTGTAACTTTTTC
GTTAAACTTTAGCTTGCATTTGTAACGAATTTTTAAATTCACTTTTGTTTATTTGTCAGATTGTAAGTAC
TTTCTCTAATCACTTTTTTTTCAAGGCAATCAGGGTATATTATATTGTACTTCAGCACAGTTTTAGAGAA
CAATTGTTATAATTAAATGATAAGGTAGAATATTTCTGCATATAAATTCTGGCTGGCGTGGAAATATTCT
TATTGGTAGAAACAACTACATCCTGGTCATCATCCTGCCTTTCTCTTTATGGTTACAATGATATACACTG
TTTGAGATGAGGATAAAATACTCTGAGTCCAAACCGGGCCCCTCTGCTAACCATGTTCATGCCTTCTTCT
TTTTCCTACAGCTCCTGGGCAACGTGCTGGTTATTGTGCTGTCTCATCATTTTGGCAAAGAATTGTAATA
CGACTCACTATAGGGCGAATTCGCCACCATGGACTACAAGGACGACGATGACAAAGATCCCATGGCCTCA
GCTGAGACTGTCTTACCCTCCATCAGTACACTCACCACCCTGGGACAGTTTCTGGACACCCAGGAGGACT
TCCTCA
