>Addgene plasmid #67833 | pSG5-FLAG-mEKLF | addgene partial sequence | sequence record 120681 | SV40pA-R 5'-GAAATTTGTGATGCTATTGC-3'
AGTTCTGCTTTAATAAGATCTGGATCCACTCTTATTTCATCCCCAGTCCTTGTGCAGGATCACTCAGAGG
TGACGCTTCATGTGCAGAGCTAAGTGGTCAGAGCGTGAAAAAGCACGTGGGCAGAGGCCACAGCAGAAGG
GACGATGTCCAGTGTGCTTCCGGTAGTGGCGCGTCAGTTCGTCTGAGCGAGCGAACCTCCAGTCACAGCC
GTCCCAGGAGCAGGCATAAGGCTTCTCTCCCGTGTGCGTGCGCAGGTGCGCCTTGAGGTGCGAGCTCTTG
GAGTAGCTCTTCCCGCAGCTTTCGTGCCCGCACGTATGTGCCGCCTGCCTCTTAGGTGCCAAAGTTCGCC
GGCTGCGTTTGGGCGGCGCAGTTCCCGGGGACAAGCCTGCGTCTCCGGCGATCGCAGTGGCCCCGAGTTC
TGTGGCCACAGTCCCAGGTCCCAGACAATTCAAGAAGGAAGGGGGCGCCGTGGGACCAGCAGAAGGCGCC
GCGAGCCCGCGAAAGAGCTGGAAGTGGCCTTGGTACTGTGGCGCGGGGTACAGCGCGGGGTATCCCGACA
GCAGCCCATAGGGGGCGCCTGGAGCTGCGGGCACCGCAAGCCCCGCCCGCGGGAAGAAGCCCCCTACGGA
GCCCGCTCGCGAGTCGGAGTACGAGGGCTGAGCCTTGGGAGCGAGTCCCGGGGCCAGGGCAGGGGCCACG
AAGGGTTCAGGGGCTGGGGGTCTCGGAGTCGGGTGCGCCCAGCTTGTGTGCTCCTCGGAGCCCAAAGGCC
CAGTCACCAACCCTGGGCCACCCGCGTAGGCGCCCAGAGACTCAGGCGGCTCGAACTGTGCCACTGG
